>Addgene plasmid #185171 | pST_H2FLK4_CAEEL (pBS0314) | addgene full sequence | sequence record 366748 | Addgene NGS Result
CGACGGATCGGGAGATCTCCCGATCCCCTATGGTGCACTCTCAGTACAATCTGCTCTGATGCCGCATAGT
TAAGCCAGTATCTGCTCCCTGCTTGTGTGTTGGAGGTCGCTGAGTAGTGCGCGAGCAAAATTTAAGCTAC
AACAAGGCAAGGCTTGACCGACAATTGCATGAAGAATCTGCTTAGGGTTAGGCGTTTTGCGCTGCTTCGC
GATGTACGGGCCAGATATACGCGTTGACATTGATTATTGACTAGTTATTAATAGTAATCAATTACGGGGT
CATTAGTTCATAGCCCATATATGGAGTTCCGCGTTACATAACTTACGGTAAATGGCCCGCCTGGCTGACC
GCCCAACGACCCCCGCCCATTGACGTCAATAATGACGTATGTTCCCATAGTAACGCCAATAGGGACTTTC
CATTGACGTCAATGGGTGGAGTATTTACGGTAAACTGCCCACTTGGCAGTACATCAAGTGTATCATATGC
CAAGTACGCCCCCTATTGACGTCAATGACGGTAAATGGCCCGCCTGGCATTATGCCCAGTACATGACCTT
ATGGGACTTTCCTACTTGGCAGTACATCTACGTATTAGTCATCGCTATTACCATGGTGATGCGGTTTTGG
CAGTACATCAATGGGCGTGGATAGCGGTTTGACTCACGGGGATTTCCAAGTCTCCACCCCATTGACGTCA
ATGGGAGTTTGTTTTGGCACCAAAATCAACGGGACTTTCCAAAATGTCGTAACAACTCCGCCCCATTGAC
GCAAATGGGCGGTAGGCGTGTACGGTGGGAGGTCTATATAAGCAGAGCTCTCTGGCTAACTAGAGAACCC
ACTGCTTACTGGCTTATCGAAATTAATACGACTCACTATAGGGAGACCCAAGCTGGCTAGCCACCATGTT
GAGTAATCCGAATTTGAAACGGCTGGTAATGAACCAATGGCGGCCCGCACAAATATTGTTGCTGGAACAA
CCGGGGCCAAGCAGAAGATTTGTTGAAAACACTACGCACAACAAAATGAGCTTTATGGATAAGGTCAAAG
ACACGGCTAATAGTGCATATGAAAGTGTTGAGAACACAGCTGTTGGCGCCAAAGATGGGGTCGTTGTAGC
TTTCAACACTGTAGGAGAGAAAATTGGTGGGGCGTACGACTCCACGAAACAATATGCGTCTGATAAAGTC
AGTGCAGCCGGCGATTACGCAAGTGAAGCTGGGAAGAAAGTGGGCGATGCAGAAGACTCTATGATACAAG
GGGCTTATGATGCCAAGGATTCCGCTAAAGAATCTGCCAGTAATGCAGGCAATAAGATTAGCAATGCCTT
TACAAGCCTCAAAGATAGCATTACCGGCGATAATGCTCATAAAACCGGTGAAGCGCTTAATGATAACTAT
GAATCAGTGAAGGAAAGCGCGAGCGAAGCAGCCGATCGACTCAAGGAACCGGCCCAAAACACCGCTGATA
ATGCAAAGGATCTGGCCAATCAAACCGGGGAAGAAATGTCCGACGCCTTTGAAAGCGTCAAGCAACTTAC
ATCCGATACAGCAGAAAATGCAAAGGAGAATGCACATGATGCGGCCGATACTGCCAAGAGTTATAAAGAT
AAGGCGGGAGAAAAGGCTTCAGGTATTCTCGACTCCTTTAAAGCGCACGCTTCAGATGCCAAAGACAGCG
TCGAAAATAAGGCTAGCGATGCTTATAACAGCGCCAAAGATAAAGCGGGAGATGCATGGGATTCTACTAA
AGATGCAGCGGGTGATGCCAAAGACAAAACCAAATCCTTTACCGAAAAGGTTGGGGACAAAATAAGTGGA
GCATATGATTCTGTTAAAGAGAAAGCCAGCGACGTCGCAGATTCTTTCAAGGCCCATAGTACCGACTCAA
AAGATAATGTCGAAAACAAAGCAGCCGATGCTTACAACACGGCTAAAGATAAGGCTTCCGATGCTTGGGA
CAAAACTAAAGATAAGGCTGGTGAAGCAAAAGACAAGATGGGTGATGCGTGGGATACTACGAAAGATAAA
GCGGGTGATGCCTGGGACACAACGAAAGATAAAGCTGGGGATGGAAAAGGAAAAGCCGGAGATGCATGGG
ATACTACTAAAGACAAGGCAAGCGATGCCTGGGATACAACTAAAGATAAAGCCGGCGAAGCAAAGGACAA
AATGGGTGAAGCATGGGATCACACTAAAGACAAAGCCGGTGAAGCTAAAGATAAAGCGAGCGATGCCGCT
GACGATGCCCAGGGCAAAAGCAAATCAATGACTGAGAAGATCGGGGACAGCATCTCAGGCGCTTGGGAGT
CTACCAAAGACACAGCTGTTTCAGCCAAAGATAAAACCGCGGAAGCCGCAGGTAAGGTGGGAGATAGTAT
CTCCGGCGCGTATGATACGGTTAAGGAAAAGGCCAGCGACATTGCTGATAGCTTCAAAGCTCATAGCACA
GATTCTAAAGATAATGTTGAAAATAAAGCCGCGGATGCCTATAACTCCGCTAAGGATAAAGCTTCCGATG
CTTGGGATAAGACTAAAGATAAGGCTGGCGATGCAAAAGATAAAGCCGCGGATGCCTGGGATACCACAAA
AGACAAGGCGGGCGATGCGTGGGACTCCACTAAGGATCATGCAGCAGATGCTAAGGATAAGGCAAGTGAT
GCCGCGGGAGATGCCAAAGATAAAAGCAAGTCTCTCACAGAGAAAGCTGGGGATGCGATCTCTGGAGCAT
ACGATAGTGTCAAAGAGAAAGCTTCTGACATTGCAGATTCCTTTAAAGCTCACAGCACCAACAGCAAAGA
CAATGTTGAAAATAAAGCTTCAGACGCTTATAACTCCGCGAAGGATAAAGCATCAGACGCCTGGGATAAA
ACTAAAGATAAAGCAGGTGAAGCTAAAGATAAAGCTGGGGATGCTTGGGACAATACAAAAGATAAAGCCG
GGAATGCCTGGGATTCTACTAAAGACAAAGCATCTGATGCGTGGGATACAACAAAAGACAAAGCTTCTGA
TGCCAAGGAAAGCGCGGGAGATGCAGCAGATTCAGCCAAGGATAAATCAAAGTCAATTACAGAAACCATT
GGCGATAAAATTAGCGGAGCATATGATAGCGTCAAAGAAAAGGCGTCAGATGTGGCAGATTCCTTCAAAG
CACACAGCAGCGACGCGCAAGATACCGTCGAAGTGTCCCATCATAAATATTTTAATGTTTTCTCCAGCTT
CGAATAAGGATCTGGGGACTACAAGGACGACGACGACAAGTGAACCCGCTGATCAGCCTCGACTGTGCCT
TCTAGTTGCCAGCCATCTGTTGTTTGCCCCTCCCCCGTGCCTTCCTTGACCCTGGAAGGTGCCACTCCCA
CTGTCCTTTCCTAATAAAATGAGGAAATTGCATCGCATTGTCTGAGTAGGTGTCATTCTATTCTGGGGGG
TGGGGTGGGGCAGGACAGCAAGGGGGAGGATTGGGAAGACAATAGCAGGCATGCTGGGGATGCGGTGGGC
TCTATGGCTTCTGAGGCGGAAAGAACCAGCTGGGGCTCTAGGGGGTATCCCC
[124 nt withheld, positions 3553-3676]
C
[91 nt withheld, positions 3678-3768]
A
[49 nt withheld, positions 3770-3818]
CCTTTGACGTTGGAGTCCACGTTCTTT
[37 nt withheld, positions 3846-3882]
ACCCTATCTCGGTCTATTCTTTTGATTTATAAGGGATTTTGCCGATTTCGGCCTATTGGTTAAAAAATGA
GCTGATTTAACAAAAATTTAACGCGAATTAATTCTGTGGAATGTGTGTCAGTTAGGGTGTGGAAAGTCCC
CAGGCTCCCCAGCAGGCAGAAGTATGCAAAGCATGCATCTCAATTAGTCAGCAACCAGGTGTGGAAAGTC
CCCAGGCTCCCCAGCAGGCAGAAGTATGCAAAGCATGCATCTCAATTAGTCAGCAACCATAGTCCCGCCC
CTAACTCCGCCCATCCCGCCCCTAACTCCGCCCAGTTCCGCCCATTCTCCGCCCCATGGCTGACTAATTT
TTTTTATTTATGCAGAGGCCGAGGCCGCCTCTGCCTCTGAGCTATTCCAGAAGTAGTGAGGAGGCTTTTT
TGGAGGCCTAGGCTTTTGCAAAAAGCTCCCGGGAGCTTGTATATCCATTTTCGGATCTGATCAGCACGTG
TTGACAATTAATCATCGGCATAGTATATCGGCATAGTATAATACGACAAGGTGAGGAACTAAACCATGGC
CAAGTTGACCAGTGCCGTTCCGGTGCTCACCGCGCGCGACGTCGCCGGAGCGGTCGAGTTCTGGACCGAC
CGGCTCGGGTTCTCCCGGGACTTCGTGGAGGACGACTTCGCCGGTGTGGTCCGGGACGACGTGACCCTGT
TCATCAGCGCGGTCCAGGACCAGGTGGTGCCGGACAACACCCTGGCCTGGGTGTGGGTGCGCGGCCTGGA
CGAGCTGTACGCCGAGTGGTCGGAGGTCGTGTCCACGAACTTCCGGGACGCCTCCGGGCCGGCCATGACC
GAGATCGGCGAGCAGCCGTGGGGGCGGGAGTTCGCCCTGCGCGACCCGGCCGGCAACTGCGTGCACTTCG
TGGCCGAGGAGCAGGACTGACACGTGCTACGAGATTTCGATTCCACCGCCGCCTTCTATGAAAGGTTGGG
CTTCGGAATCGTTTTCCGGGACGCCGGCTGGATGATCCTCCAGCGCGGGGATCTCATGCTGGAGTTCTTC
GCCCACCCCAACTTGTTTATTGCAGCTTATAATGGTTACAAATAAAGCAATAGCATCACAAATTTCACAA
ATAAAGCATTTTTTTCACTGCATTCTAGTTGTGGTTTGTCCAAACTCATCAATGTATCTTATCATGTCTG
TATACCGTCGACCTCTAGCTAGAGCTTGGCGTAATCATGGTCATAGCTGTTTCCTGTGTGAAATTGTTAT
CCGCTCACAATTCCACACAACATACGAGCCGGAAGCATAAAGTGTAAAGCCTGGGGTGCCTAATGAGTGA
GCTAACTTACATTAATTGCGTTGCGCTCACTGCCCGCTTTCCAGTCGGGAAACCTGTCGTGCCAGCTGCA
TTAATGAATCGGCCAACGCGCGGGGAGAGGCGGTTTGCGTATTGGGCGCTCTTCCGCTTCCTCGCTCACT
GACTCGCTGCGCTCGGTCGTTCGGCTGCGGCGAGCGGTATCAGCTCACTCAAAGGCGGTAATACGGTTAT
CCACAGAATCAGGGGATAACGCAGGAAAGAACATGTGAGCAAAAGGCCAGCAAAAGGCCAGGAACCGTAA
AAAGGCCGCGTTGCTGGCGTTTTTCCATAGGCTCCGCCCCCCTGACGAGCATCACAAAAATCGACGCTCA
AGTCAGAGGTGGCGAAACCCGACAGGACTATAAAGATACCAGGCGTTTCCCCCTGGAAGCTCCCTCGTGC
GCTCTCCTGTTCCGACCCTGCCGCTTACCGGATACCTGTCCGCCTTTCTCCCTTCGGGAAGCGTGGCGCT
TTCTCATAGCTCACGCTGTAGGTATCTCAGTTCGGTGTAGGTCGTTCGCTCCAAGCTGGGCTGTGTGCAC
GAACCCCCCGTTCAGCCCGACCGCTGCGCCTTATCCGGTAACTATCGTCTTGAGTCCAACCCGGTAAGAC
ACGACTTATCGCCACTGGCAGCAGCCACTGGTAACAGGATTAGCAGAGCGAGGTATGTAGGCGGTGCTAC
AGAGTTCTTGAAGTGGTGGCCTAACTACGGCTACACTAGAAGAACAGTATTTGGTATCTGCGCTCTGCTG
AAGCCAGTTACCTTCGGAAAAAGAGTTGGTAGCTCTTGATCCGGCAAACAAACCACCGCTGGTAGCGGTG
GTTTTTTTGTTTGCAAGCAGCAGATTACGCGCAGAAAAAAAGGATCTCAAGAAGATCCTTTGATCTTTTC
TACGGGGTCTGACGCTCAGTGGAACGAAAACTCACGTTAAGGGATTTTGGTCATGAGATTATCAAAAAGG
ATCTTCACCTAGATCCTTTTAAATTAAAAATGAAGTTTTAAATCAATCTAAAGTATATATGAGTAAACTT
GGTCTGACAGTTACCAATGCTTAATCAGTGAGGCACCTATCTCAGCGATCTGTCTATTTCGTTCATCCAT
AGTTGCCTGACTCCCCGTCGTGTAGATAACTACGATACGGGAGGGCTTACCATCTGGCCCCAGTGCTGCA
ATGATACCGCGAGACCCACGCTCACCGGCTCCAGATTTATCAGCAATAAACCAGCCAGCCGGAAGGGCCG
AGCGCAGAAGTGGTCCTGCAACTTTATCCGCCTCCATCCAGTCTATTAATTGTTGCCGGGAAGCTAGAGT
AAGTAGTTCGCCAGTTAATAGTTTGCGCAACGTTGTTGCCATTGCTACAGGCATCGTGGTGTCACGCTCG
TCGTTTGGTATGGCTTCATTCAGCTCCGGTTCCCAACGATCAAGGCGAGTTACATGATCCCCCATGTTGT
GCAAAAAAGCGGTTAGCTCCTTCGGTCCTCCGATCGTTGTCAGAAGTAAGTTGGCCGCAGTGTTATCACT
CATGGTTATGGCAGCACTGCATAATTCTCTTACTGTCATGCCATCCGTAAGATGCTTTTCTGTGACTGGT
GAGTACTCAACCAAGTCATTCTGAGAATAGTGTATGCGGCGACCGAGTTGCTCTTGCCCGGCGTCAATAC
GGGATAATACCGCGCCACATAGCAGAACTTTAAAAGTGCTCATCATTGGAAAACGTTCTTCGGGGCGAAA
ACTCTCAAGGATCTTACCGCTGTTGAGATCCAGTTCGATGTAACCCACTCGTGCACCCAACTGATCTTCA
GCATCTTTTACTTTCACCAGCGTTTCTGGGTGAGCAAAAACAGGAAGGCAAAATGCCGCAAAAAAGGGAA
TAAGGGCGACACGGAAATGTTGAATACTCATACTCTTCCTTTTTCAATATTATTGAAGCATTTATCAGGG
TTATTGTCTCATGAGCGGATACATATTTGAATGTATTTAGAAAAATAAACAAATAGGGGTTCCGCGCACA
TTTCCCCGAAAAGTGCCACCTGACGT
Features (pLannotate 1.2.2; 21 found; start..end, strand, type, name):
     29..81      -  misc_feature   bom (fragment): basis of mobility region from pBR322
    236..615     +  enhancer       CMV enhancer: human cytomegalovirus immediate early enhancer
    616..819     +  promoter       CMV promoter: human cytomegalovirus (CMV) immediate early promoter
    815..848     +  LTR            5' LTR (truncated) (fragment): truncated 5' long terminal repeat (LTR) from HIV-1
    864..882     +  promoter       T7 promoter: promoter for bacteriophage T7 RNA polymerase
   3240..3260    +  CDS            FLAG (fragment): FLAG® epitope tag, followed by an enterokinase cleavage site
   3283..3507    +  polyA_signal   bGH poly(A) signal: bovine growth hormone polyadenylation signal
   3511..3532    +  promoter       SV40 promoter (fragment): SV40 enhancer and early promoter
   3553..3981    +  rep_origin     f1 ori (sequence partly withheld): f1 bacteriophage origin of replication; arrow indicates direction of (+) strand synthesis
   3995..4324    +  promoter       SV40 promoter: SV40 enhancer and early promoter
   4372..4419    +  promoter       EM7 promoter: synthetic bacterial promoter&nbsp
   4438..4812    +  CDS            BleoR: antibiotic-binding protein; Sh ble from Streptoalloteichus hindustanus; confers resistance to bleomycin, phleomycin, and Zeocin™
   4822..4947    +  CDS            ble (fragment): BLE_KLEPN - Experimental evidence at protein level: Swiss-Prot protein existence level 1. Binding protein with a strong affinity to the bleomycin family of antibiotics. Binds to CL990; an antimitotic-antibiotic compound. From Klebsiella pneumoniae.
   4942..5063    +  polyA_signal   SV40 poly(A) signal: SV40 polyadenylation signal
   5136..5152    -  protein_bind   lac operator: The lac repressor binds to the lac operator to inhibit transcription in E. coli. This inhibition can be relieved by adding lactose or isopropyl-β-D-thiogalactopyranoside (IPTG). lac repressor encoded by lacI
   5160..5190    -  promoter       lac promoter: promoter for the E. coli lac operon
   5205..5226    -  protein_bind   CAP binding site: CAP binding activates transcription in the presence of cAMP. E. coli catabolite activator protein
   5239..5331    -  CDS            lacI (fragment): lac repressor; lacI; The lac repressor binds to the lac operator to inhibit transcription in E. coli. This inhibition can be relieved by adding lactose or isopropyl-β-D-thiogalactopyranoside (IPTG).
   5514..6102    -  rep_origin     ori: high-copy-number ColE1/pMB1/pBR322/pUC origin of replication
   6273..7133    -  CDS            AmpR: β-lactamase; bla; confers resistance to ampicillin, carbenicillin, and related antibiotics
   7134..7238    -  promoter       AmpR promoter: bla
