[The description below was written by a language model from this plasmid's Addgene catalogue record and pLannotate feature annotations shown in this document.]
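Description:
pST_H2FLK4_CAEEL (pBS0314) is a 7,268-nt mammalian expression plasmid carrying the Caenorhabditis elegans protein H2FLK4_CAEEL as a 2,358 bp insert, introduced by Gibson cloning into a backbone recorded as YK 02. It is propagated in E. coli from a high-copy ColE1/pUC-type origin and selected with ampicillin through the β-lactamase gene and its native promoter. An f1 origin is also present, which allows single-stranded DNA production. Small lac promoter/operator, CAP-site, lacI and bom fragments appear to be backbone remnants.

The expression cassette consists of the human CMV immediate-early enhancer and promoter, followed by a T7 promoter, and ends in the bovine growth hormone polyadenylation signal. The annotation tool did not label the insert itself, but the unannotated stretch between the T7 promoter and the poly(A) signal is about the right size to hold it. A FLAG epitope fragment lies at the 3′ end of this region, suggesting a C-terminal tag for detection, although the catalogue fields do not mention a tag. A very short hit to a truncated HIV-1 LTR just after the CMV promoter is probably an annotation artefact rather than a functional viral element. A second cassette places the Sh ble gene under tandem SV40 early and EM7 promoters with an SV40 poly(A) signal, so Zeocin/bleomycin-family selection is possible in both mammalian cells and bacteria.

The plasmid comes from a study testing natural and designed proteins inspired by extremotolerant organisms for condensate formation and attenuation of apoptosis in human cells. This protein was among the worst performers in the apoptosis assay, inducing apoptosis rather than protecting against it. The depositor names pSecTag2 B as the negative control.
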