Addgene plasmid #185171: pST_H2FLK4_CAEEL (pBS0314)
Purpose: For the mammalian expression of the C. elegans protein H2FLK4_CAEEL. This is one of the bottom performing targets in our apoptosis assay (it induced apoptosis).
Depositing lab: Pamela Silver. Depositing organization: Harvard Medical School. Publication: Natural and Designed Proteins Inspired by Extremotolerant Organisms Can Form Condensates and Attenuate Apoptosis in Human Cells. Veling MT, Nguyen DT, Thadani NN, Oster ME, Rollins NJ, Brock KP, Bethel NP, Lim S, Baker D, Way JC, Marks DS, Chang RL, Silver PA. ACS Synth Biol. 2022 Mar 18;11(3):1292-1302. doi: 10.1021/acssynbio.1c00572. Epub 2022 Feb 18. PubMed 35176859.
Backbone
  Vector backbone: YK 02
  Vector type: Mammalian Expression
Growth in bacteria
  Bacterial resistance: Ampicillin, 100 μg/mL
  Growth temperature: 37°C
  Growth strain: DH5alpha
  Copy number: High Copy
Gene/Insert
  Gene/Insert name: H2FLK4_CAEEL
  Species: C. elegans (nematode)
  Insert size (bp): 2358
  Cloning method: Gibson Cloning
Terms and licenses: Academic/Nonprofit Terms; Industry Terms: Not Available to Industry
Depositor comments: This is one of the bottom performing targets in our apoptosis assay (it induced apoptosis). See supplemental table 2 in our paper to see its performance in our assay. The negative control for this assay is pSecTag2 B which can be obtained from Thermo here https://www.thermofisher.com/order/catalog/product/V90020
How to cite: pST_H2FLK4_CAEEL (pBS0314) was a gift from Pamela Silver (Addgene plasmid # 185171 ; http://n2t.net/addgene:185171 ; RRID:Addgene_185171)
